>Addgene plasmid #106384 | pBBR6k-GFPuv | addgene full sequence | sequence record 206290 | Addgene NGS Result
GACGTCGGTGCCTAATGAGTGAGCTAACTTACATTAATTGCGTTGCGCTCACTGCCCGCTTTCCAGTCGG
GAAACCTGTCGTGCCAGCTGCATTAATGAATCGGCCAACGCGCGGGGAGAGGCGGTTTGCGTATTGGGCG
CCAGGGTGGTTTTTCTTTTCACCAGTGAGACGGGCAACAGCTGATTGCCCTTCACCGCCTGGCCCTGAGA
GAGTTGCAGCAAGCGGTCCACGCTGGTTTGCCCCAGCAGGCGAAAATCCTGTTTGATGGTGGTTAACGGC
GGGATATAACATGAGCTGTCTTCGGTATCGTCGTATCCCACTACCGAGATGTCCGCACCAACGCGCAGCC
CGGACTCGGTAATGGCGCGCATTGCGCCCAGCGCCATCTGATCGTTGGCAACCAGCATCGCAGTGGGAAC
GATGCCCTCATTCAGCATTTGCATGGTTTGTTGAAAACCGGACATGGCACTCCAGTCGCCTTCCCGTTCC
GCTATCGGCTGAATTTGATTGCGAGTGAGATATTTATGCCAGCCAGCCAGACGCAGACGCGCCGAGACAG
AACTTAATGGGCCCGCTAACAGCGCGATTTGCTGGTGACCCAATGCGACCAGATGCTCCACGCCCAGTCG
CGTACCGTCTTCATGGGAGAAAATAATACTGTTGATGGGTGTCTGGTCAGAGACATCAAGAAATAACGCC
GGAACATTAGTGCAGGCAGCTTCCACAGCAATGGCATCCTGGTCATCCAGCGGATAGTTAATGATCAGCC
CACTGACGCGTTGCGCGAGAAGATTGTGCACCGCCGCTTTACAGGCTTCGACGCCGCTTCGTTCTACCAT
CGACACCACCACGCTGGCACCCAGTTGATCGGCGCGAGATTTAATCGCCGCGACAATTTGCGACGGCGCG
TGCAGGGCCAGACTGGAGGTGGCAACGCCAATCAGCAACGACTGTTTGCCCGCCAGTTGTTGTGCCACGC
GGTTGGGAATGTAATTCAGCTCCGCCATCGCCGCTTCCACTTTTTCCCGCGTTTTCGCAGAAACGTGGCT
GGCCTGGTTCACCACGCGGGAAACGGTCTGATAAGAGACACCGGCATACTCTGCGACATCGTATAACGTT
ACTGGTTTCACATTCACCACCCTGAATTGACTCTCTTCCGGGCGCTATCATGCCATACCGCGAAAGGTTT
TGCGCCATTCGATGGTGTCCGGGATCTCGACGCTCTCCCTTATGCGACTCCTGCATTAGGAAGCAGCCCA
GTAGTAGGTTGAGGCCGTTGAGCACCGCCGCCGCAAGGAATGGTGCATGCAAGGAGATGGCGCCCAACAG
TCCCCCGGCCACGGGGCCTGCCACCATACCCACGCCGAAACAAGCGCTCATGAGCCCGAAGTGGCGAGCC
CGATCTTCCCCATCGGTGATGTCGGCGATATAGGCGCCAGCAACCGCACCTGTGGCGCCGGTGATGCCGG
CCACGATGCGTCCGGCGTAGAGGATCGAGAATTGTGAGCGGATAACAATTGACATTGTGAGCGGATAACA
AGATACTGAGCACATCAGCAGGACGCACTGACCGAATTCAAAAGATCTTTTAAGAAGGAGATATACATAT
GAGTAAAGGAGAAGAACTTTTCACTGGAGTTGTCCCAATTCTTGTTGAATTAGATGGTGATGTTAATGGG
CACAAATTTTCTGTCAGTGGAGAGGGTGAAGGTGATGCAACATACGGAAAACTTACCCTTAAATTTATTT
GCACTACTGGAAAACTACCTGTTCCGTGGCCAACACTTGTCACTACTTTCTCTTATGGTGTTCAATGCTT
TTCCCGTTATCCGGATCACATGAAACGGCATGACTTTTTCAAGAGTGCCATGCCCGAAGGTTATGTACAG
GAACGCACTATATCTTTCAAAGATGACGGGAACTACAAGACGCGTGCTGAAGTCAAGTTTGAAGGTGATA
CCCTTGTTAATCGTATCGAGTTAAAAGGTATTGATTTTAAAGAAGATGGAAACATTCTCGGACACAAACT
GGAGTACAACTATAACTCACACAATGTATACATCACGGCAGACAAACAAAAGAATGGAATCAAAGCTAAC
TTCAAAATTCGCCACAACATTGAAGATGGCTCCGTTCAACTAGCAGACCATTATCAACAAAATACTCCAA
TTGGCGATGGCCCTGTCCTTTTACCAGACAACCATTACCTGTCCACACAATCTGCCCTTTCGAAAGATCC
CAACGAAAAGCGTGACCACATGGTCCTTCTTGAGTTTGTAACTGCTGCTGGGATTACACATGGCATGGAT
GAGCTCTACAAATAAGGATCCAAACTCGAGTAAGGATCTCCAGGCATCAAATAAAACGAAAGGCTCAGTC
GAAAGACTGGGCCTTTCGTTTTATCTGTTGTTTGTCGGTGAACGCTCTCTACTAGAGTCACACTGGCTCA
CCTTCGGGTGGGCCTTTCTGCGTTTATACCTAGGCTACAGCCGATAGTCTGGAACAGCGCACTTACGGGT
TGCTGCGCAACCCAAGTGCTACCGGCGCGGCAGCGTGACCCGTGTCGGCGGCTCCAACGGCTCGCCATCG
TCCAGAAAACACGGCTCATCGGGCATCGGCAGGCGCTGCTGCCCGCGCCGTTCCCATTCCTCCGTTTCGG
TCAAGGCTGGCAGGTCTGGTTCCATGCCCGGAATGCCGGGCTGGCTGGGCGGCTCCTCGCCGGGGCCGGT
CGGTAGTTGCTGCTCGCCCGGATACAGGGTCGGGATGCGGCGCAGGTCGCCATGCCCCAACAGCGATTCG
TCCTGGTCGTCGTGATCAACCACCACGGCGGCACTGAACACCGACAGGCGCAACTGGTCGCGGGGCTGGC
CCCACGCCACGCGGTCATTGACCACGTAGGCCGACACGGTGCCGGGGCCGTTGAGCTTCACGACGGAGAT
CCAGCGCTCGGCCACCAAGTCCTTGACTGCGTATTGGACCGTCCGCAAAGAACGTCCGATGAGCTTGGAA
AGTGTCTTCTGGCTGACCACCACGGCGTTCTGGTGGCCCATCTGCGCCACGAGGTGATGCAGCAGCATTG
CCGCCGTGGGTTTCCTCGCAATAAGCCCGGCCCACGCCTCATGCGCTTTGCGTTCCGTTTGCACCCAGTG
ACCGGGCTTGTTCTTGGCTTGAATGCCGATTTCTCTGGACTGCGTGGCCATGCTTATCTCCATGCGGTAG
GGGTGCCGCACGGTTGCGGCACCATGCGCAATCAGCTGCAACTTTTCGGCAGCGCGACAACAATTATGCG
TTGCGTAAAAGTGGCAGTCAATTACAGATTTTCTTTAACCTACGCAATGAGCTATTGCGGGGGGTGCCGC
AATGAGCTGTTGCGTACCCCCCTTTTTTAAGTTGTTGATTTTTAAGTCTTTCGCATTTCGCCCTATATCT
AGTTCTTTGGTGCCCAAAGAAGGGCACCCCTGCGGGGTTCCCCCACGCCTTCGGCGCGGCTCCCCCTCCG
GCAAAAAGTGGCCCCTCCGGGGCTTGTTGATCGACTGCGCGGCCTTCGGCCTTGCCCAAGGTGGCGCTGC
CCCCTTGGAACCCCCGCACTCGCCGCCGTGAGGCTCGGGGGGCAGGCGGGCGGGCTTCGCCCTTCGACTG
CCCCCACTCGCATAGGCTTGGGTCGTTCCAGGCGCGTCAAGGCCAAGCCGCTGCGCGGTCGCTGCGCGAG
CCTTGACCCGCCTTCCACTTGGTGTCCAACCGGCAAGCGAAGCGCGCAGGCCGCAGGCCGGAGGCTTTTC
CCCAGAGAAAATTAAAAAAATTGATGGGGCAAGGCCGCAGGCCGCGCAGTTGGAGCCGGTGGGTATGTGG
TCGAAGGCTGGGTAGCCGGTGGGCAATCCCTGTGGTCAAGCTCGTGGGCAGGCGCAGCCTGTCCATCAGC
TTGTCCAGCAGGGTTGTCCACGGGCCGAGCGAAGCGAGCCAGCCGGTGGCCGCTCGCGGCCATCGTCCAC
ATATCCTAGTGCTTGGATTCTCACCAATAAAAAACGCCCGGCGGCAACCGAGCGTTCTGAACAAATCCAG
ATGGAGTTCTGAGGTCATTACTGGATCTATCAACAGGAGTCCAAGCGAGCTCTCGAACCCCAGAGTCCCG
CTCAGAAGAACTCGTCAAGAAGGCGATAGAAGGCGATGCGCTGCGAATCGGGAGCGGCGATACCGTAAAG
CACGAGGAAGCGGTCAGCCCATTCGCCGCCAAGCTCTTCAGCAATATCACGGGTAGCCAACGCTATGTCC
TGATAGCGGTCCGCCACACCCAGCCGGCCACAGTCGATGAATCCAGAAAAGCGGCCATTTTCCACCATGA
TATTCGGCAAGCAGGCATCGCCATGGGTCACGACGAGATCCTCGCCGTCGGGCATGCGCGCCTTGAGCCT
GGCGAACAGTTCGGCTGGCGCGAGCCCCTGATGCTCTTCGTCCAGATCATCCTGATCGACAAGACCGGCT
TCCATCCGAGTACGTGCTCGCTCGATGCGATGTTTCGCTTGGTGGTCGAATGGGCAGGTAGCCGGATCAA
GCGTATGCAGCCGCCGCATTGCATCAGCCATGATGGATACTTTCTCGGCAGGAGCAAGGTGAGATGACAG
GAGATCCTGCCCCGGCACTTCGCCCAATAGCAGCCAGTCCCTTCCCGCTTCAGTGACAACGTCGAGCACA
GCTGCGCAAGGAACGCCCGTCGTGGCCAGCCACGATAGCCGCGCTGCCTCGTCCTGCAGTTCATTCAGGG
CACCGGACAGGTCGGTCTTGACAAAAAGAACCGGGCGCCCCTGCGCTGACAGCCGGAACACGGCGGCATC
AGAGCAGCCGATTGTCTGTTGTGCCCAGTCATAGCCGAATAGCCTCTCCACCCAAGCGGCCGGAGAACCT
GCGTGCAATCCATCTTGTTCAATCATGCGAAACGATCCTCATCCTGTCTCTTGATCAGATCATGATCCCC
TGCGCCATCAGATCCTTGGCGGCAAGAAAGCCATCCAGTTTACTTTGCAGGGCTTCCCAACCTTACCAGA
GGGCGCCCCAGCTGGCAATTCC
Features (pLannotate 1.2.2; 15 found; start..end, strand, type, name):
     15..36      -  protein_bind   CAP binding site: CAP binding activates transcription in the presence of cAMP. E. coli catabolite activator protein
     49..1131    -  CDS            lacI: lac repressor; lacI; The lac repressor binds to the lac operator to inhibit transcription in E. coli. This inhibition can be relieved by adding lactose or isopropyl-β-D-thiogalactopyranoside (IPTG).
   1132..1209    -  promoter       lacI promoter: lacI
   1217..1496    -  CDS            TcR (fragment): tetracycline efflux protein; tet; confers resistance to tetracycline
   1502..1518    +  protein_bind   lac operator: The lac repressor binds to the lac operator to inhibit transcription in E. coli. This inhibition can be relieved by adding lactose or isopropyl-β-D-thiogalactopyranoside (IPTG). lac repressor encoded by lacI
   1525..1541    +  protein_bind   lac operator: The lac repressor binds to the lac operator to inhibit transcription in E. coli. This inhibition can be relieved by adding lactose or isopropyl-β-D-thiogalactopyranoside (IPTG). lac repressor encoded by lacI
   1541..1573    +  promoter       PLtetO-1 promoter (fragment): modified phage lambda PL promoter with tet operator sites (Lutz and Bujard, 1997)
   1609..2322    +  CDS            &alpha;GFP: &alpha;GFP is a basic (constitutively fluorescent) long stokes shift fluorescent protein published in 1996, derived from Aequorea victoria.
   2358..2429    +  terminator     rrnB T1 terminator: transcription terminator T1 from the E. coli rrnB gene
   2445..2472    +  terminator     T7Te terminator: phage T7 early transcription terminator
   2539..3201    -  CDS            pBBR1 Rep: replication protein for the broad-host-range plasmid pBBR1 from Bordetella bronchiseptica
   3202..3973    -  rep_origin     pBBR1 oriV: replication origin of the broad-host-range plasmid pBBR1 from Bordetella bronchiseptica; requires the pBBR1 Rep protein for replication
   4007..4101    -  terminator     lambda t0 terminator: transcription terminator from phage lambda
   4135..4926    -  CDS            neo: KKA2_KLEPN - Also known as kan, nptII. Experimental evidence at protein level: Swiss-Prot protein existence level 1. Resistance to kanamycin, neomycin, paromomycin, ribostamycin, butirosin and gentamicin B. From Klebsiella pneumoniae.
   4958..5062    -  CDS            tnpA (fragment): TN5P_ECOLX - Also known as tnp. Experimental evidence at protein level: Swiss-Prot protein existence level 1. Mediates transposition of transposon Tn5 by a 'cut and paste' mechanism. First, the monomeric transposase binds the 19 bp inverted DNA repeats flanking the transposon. Then, dimerization of the DNA- bound transposase creates a synaptic DNA complex. After nicking of the first DNA strand, excision of the transposon proceeds through a series of intermediates. The transposase then mediates the insertion of the transposon at a new site by strand transfer. The activity of the wild- type tran
