[The description below was written by a language model from this plasmid's Addgene catalogue record and pLannotate feature annotations shown in this document.]
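Description:
pBBR6k-GFPuv is a 5,062-bp bacterial expression plasmid built on the pSEVA234 backbone by Gibson cloning. It replicates from the broad-host-range pBBR1 origin of Bordetella bronchiseptica, which is annotated together with the pBBR1 Rep protein it requires. This replicon allows maintenance in a range of Gram-negative bacteria as well as in E. coli, and the record lists it as low copy. Selection is by kanamycin, conferred by the neo (nptII) gene, which is followed by a lambda t0 terminator. A short adjacent match to the Tn5 transposase gene is probably a remnant of the resistance cassette's origin rather than a functional element.

The payload is a synthetic GFPuv gene, a UV-excitable Aequorea victoria GFP variant that the automated annotation labels as the closely related αGFP. It is driven by the LlacO-1 promoter. In the feature table this promoter appears as two lac operator sites adjoining a fragment scored as PLtetO-1, consistent with a lambda PL-derived core in which lac operators replace the tet operators. A divergently oriented lacI gene with its own promoter supplies lac repressor from the plasmid. Transcription is therefore held off until IPTG is added, without depending on a host-encoded repressor. The rrnB T1 and T7Te terminators close the reporter transcription unit. A small tetracycline-resistance fragment between lacI and the promoter appears to be non-functional carry-over sequence.

The associated publication concerns genetic tools for reliable gene expression and recombineering in Pseudomonas putida. The plasmid fits that context as a fluorescent reporter for characterising IPTG-inducible expression from this promoter and origin combination.
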