Addgene plasmid #106384: pBBR6k-GFPuv
Purpose: IPTG-inducible LlacO-1 promoter expressing gfpuv on BBR1 origin
Depositing lab: Brian Pfleger. Depositing organization: University of Wisconsin, Madison. Publication: Genetic tools for reliable gene expression and recombineering in Pseudomonas putida. Cook TB, Rand JM, Nurani W, Courtney DK, Liu SA, Pfleger BF. J Ind Microbiol Biotechnol. 2018 Jan 3. pii: 10.1007/s10295-017-2001-5. doi: 10.1007/s10295-017-2001-5. PubMed 29299733.
Backbone
  Vector backbone: pSEVA234
  Vector type: Bacterial Expression
Growth in bacteria
  Bacterial resistance: Kanamycin, 50 μg/mL
  Growth temperature: 37°C
  Growth strain: DH5alpha
  Copy number: Low Copy
Gene/Insert
  Gene/Insert name: GFPuv
  Species: Synthetic
  Promoter: LlacO-1
  Cloning method: Gibson Cloning
  Sequencing primers: 5′ na
Terms and licenses: Academic/Nonprofit Terms; Industry Terms: Not Available to Industry
How to cite: pBBR6k-GFPuv was a gift from Brian Pfleger (Addgene plasmid # 106384 ; http://n2t.net/addgene:106384 ; RRID:Addgene_106384)
